Addgene plasmid #192075: CMV-mt4xi-GCaMP6f
Purpose: Fluorescent reporter for mitochondrial calcium
Depositing lab: Timothy Ryan. Depositing organization: Cornell University.
Backbone
  Vector backbone: pcDNA3
  Backbone size w/o insert (bp): 5433
  Total vector size (bp): 7218
  Vector type: Mammalian Expression
  Selectable markers: Neomycin (select with G418)
Growth in bacteria
  Bacterial resistance: Ampicillin, 100 μg/mL
  Growth temperature: 37°C
  Growth strain: DH5alpha
  Copy number: Unknown
Gene/Insert
  Gene/Insert name: 4 repeats of improved COX8 signal peptide plus GCaMP6f
  Species: Synthetic
  Insert size (bp): 1785
  Cloning method: Restriction Enzyme; 5′ cloning site BamHI (not destroyed); 3′ cloning site AfeI (not destroyed)
  Sequencing primers: 5′ CMV-FWD
Terms and licenses: Academic/Nonprofit Terms; Industry Terms: Not Available to Industry
How to cite: CMV-mt4xi-GCaMP6f was a gift from Timothy Ryan (Addgene plasmid # 192075 ; http://n2t.net/addgene:192075 ; RRID:Addgene_192075)
