[The description below was written by a language model from this plasmid's Addgene catalogue record and pLannotate feature annotations shown in this document.]
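Description:
CMV-mt4xi-GCaMP6f is a mammalian expression plasmid built on the pcDNA3 backbone that encodes a mitochondrially targeted, genetically encoded calcium indicator. It is propagated in E. coli through a high-copy ColE1/pUC-type origin with ampicillin selection (AmpR under its own bla promoter). It also carries an f1 phage origin, which allows single-stranded DNA production. For selection in mammalian cells, an SV40 enhancer/early promoter drives a neomycin phosphotransferase gene followed by the SV40 poly(A) signal, conferring G418 resistance.

The payload is a synthetic insert of roughly 1.8 kb, cloned between BamHI and AfeI sites. It consists of four tandem repeats of an improved COX8 mitochondrial signal peptide fused upstream of GCaMP6f. Expression is driven by the human CMV immediate-early enhancer and promoter and terminated by the bovine growth hormone polyadenylation signal; a T7 promoter lies between the CMV promoter and the coding region. The repeated COX8 presequence, derived from a cytochrome c oxidase subunit, directs import of the sensor into mitochondria, where GCaMP6f reports calcium changes as changes in green fluorescence.

In the automated feature table, only one COX8A-derived fragment is annotated explicitly, and the sensor is labelled as GCaMP2, a related earlier member of the same family. The catalogue entry identifies it as GCaMP6f. Short matches to an HIV-1 LTR, ble and lacI are fragments and probably annotation artefacts or backbone remnants. The sequenced record (7,150 nt) is slightly shorter than the listed total size of 7,218 bp. The plasmid is intended as a fluorescent reporter for mitochondrial calcium in transfected mammalian cells.
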