Features (pLannotate 1.2.2; 21 found; start..end, strand, type, name):
     48..100     -  misc_feature   bom (fragment): basis of mobility region from pBR322
    255..634     +  enhancer       CMV enhancer: human cytomegalovirus immediate early enhancer
    635..838     +  promoter       CMV promoter: human cytomegalovirus (CMV) immediate early promoter
    834..867     +  LTR            5' LTR (truncated) (fragment): truncated 5' long terminal repeat (LTR) from HIV-1
    883..901     +  promoter       T7 promoter: promoter for bacteriophage T7 RNA polymerase
    933..1031    +  CDS            COX8A (fragment): COX8A_HUMAN - Also known as COX8, COX8L. Experimental evidence at protein level: Swiss-Prot protein existence level 1. Component of the cytochrome c oxidase, the last enzyme in the mitochondrial electron transport chain which drives oxidative phosphorylation. The respiratory chain contains 3 multisubunit complexes succinate dehydrogenase (complex II, CII), ubiquinol- cytochrome c oxidoreductase (cytochrome b-c1 complex, complex III, CIII) and cytochrome c oxidase (complex IV, CIV), that cooperate to transfer electrons derived from NADH and succinate to molecular oxygen, creating an electrochem
   1368..2714    +  CDS            GCaMP2: GCaMP2 is a basic (constitutively fluorescent) green fluorescent protein published in 2006, derived from Aequorea victoria.
   2767..2991    +  polyA_signal   bGH poly(A) signal: bovine growth hormone polyadenylation signal
   2995..3016    +  promoter       SV40 promoter (fragment): SV40 enhancer and early promoter
   3037..3465    +  rep_origin     f1 ori (sequence partly withheld): f1 bacteriophage origin of replication; arrow indicates direction of (+) strand synthesis
   3479..3808    +  promoter       SV40 promoter: SV40 enhancer and early promoter
   3875..4666    +  CDS            neo: KKA2_KLEPN - Also known as kan, nptII. Experimental evidence at protein level: Swiss-Prot protein existence level 1. Resistance to kanamycin, neomycin, paromomycin, ribostamycin, butirosin and gentamicin B. From Klebsiella pneumoniae.
   4690..4848    +  CDS            ble (fragment): BLE_KLEPN - Experimental evidence at protein level: Swiss-Prot protein existence level 1. Binding protein with a strong affinity to the bleomycin family of antibiotics. Binds to CL990; an antimitotic-antibiotic compound. From Klebsiella pneumoniae.
   4843..4964    +  polyA_signal   SV40 poly(A) signal: SV40 polyadenylation signal
   5037..5053    -  protein_bind   lac operator: The lac repressor binds to the lac operator to inhibit transcription in E. coli. This inhibition can be relieved by adding lactose or isopropyl-β-D-thiogalactopyranoside (IPTG). lac repressor encoded by lacI
   5061..5091    -  promoter       lac promoter: promoter for the E. coli lac operon
   5106..5127    -  protein_bind   CAP binding site: CAP binding activates transcription in the presence of cAMP. E. coli catabolite activator protein
   5140..5232    -  CDS            lacI (fragment): lac repressor; lacI; The lac repressor binds to the lac operator to inhibit transcription in E. coli. This inhibition can be relieved by adding lactose or isopropyl-β-D-thiogalactopyranoside (IPTG).
   5415..6003    -  rep_origin     ori: high-copy-number ColE1/pMB1/pBR322/pUC origin of replication
   6174..7034    -  CDS            AmpR: β-lactamase; bla; confers resistance to ampicillin, carbenicillin, and related antibiotics
   7035..7139    -  promoter       AmpR promoter: bla
>Addgene plasmid #192075 | CMV-mt4xi-GCaMP6f | addgene full sequence | sequence record 378919 | Addgene NGS Result
GAAAAGTGCCACCTGACGTCGACGGATCGGGAGATCTCCCGATCCCCTATGGTGCACTCTCAGTACAATC
TGCTCTGATGCCGCATAGTTAAGCCAGTATCTGCTCCCTGCTTGTGTGTTGGAGGTCGCTGAGTAGTGCG
CGAGCAAAATTTAAGCTACAACAAGGCAAGGCTTGACCGACAATTGCATGAAGAATCTGCTTAGGGTTAG
GCGTTTTGCGCTGCTTCGCGATGTACGGGCCAGATATACGCGTTGACATTGATTATTGACTAGTTATTAA
TAGTAATCAATTACGGGGTCATTAGTTCATAGCCCATATATGGAGTTCCGCGTTACATAACTTACGGTAA
ATGGCCCGCCTGGCTGACCGCCCAACGACCCCCGCCCATTGACGTCAATAATGACGTATGTTCCCATAGT
AACGCCAATAGGGACTTTCCATTGACGTCAATGGGTGGAGTATTTACGGTAAACTGCCCACTTGGCAGTA
CATCAAGTGTATCATATGCCAAGTACGCCCCCTATTGACGTCAATGACGGTAAATGGCCCGCCTGGCATT
ATGCCCAGTACATGACCTTATGGGACTTTCCTACTTGGCAGTACATCTACGTATTAGTCATCGCTATTAC
CATGGTGATGCGGTTTTGGCAGTACATCAATGGGCGTGGATAGCGGTTTGACTCACGGGGATTTCCAAGT
CTCCACCCCATTGACGTCAATGGGAGTTTGTTTTGGCACCAAAATCAACGGGACTTTCCAAAATGTCGTA
ACAACTCCGCCCCATTGACGCAAATGGGCGGTAGGCGTGTACGGTGGGAGGTCTATATAAGCAGAGCTCT
CTGGCTAACTAGAGAACCCACTGCTTACTGGCTTATCGAAATTAATACGACTCACTATAGGGAGACCCAA
GCTGGCTAGCGGATCCGCCACCATGTCTGTGCTGACACCTCTGCTGCTGAGAGGCCTGACAGGCTCTGCT
AGAAGGCTGCCTGTGCCTAGGGCCAAGATCCACTCTCTGCCACCTGAAGGACCTTGGAGCGTGCTGACTC
CACTGCTCTTGAGGGGACTCACTGGATCTGCTCGGAGACTGCCAGTGCCACGCGCTAAGATTCATAGCTT
GCCGCCTGAAGGCGGCTCCAGTGTTCTGACACCACTGTTGCTCAGGGGATTGACTGGCAGCGCACGTAGA
CTCCCTGTGCCAAGAGCCAAAATTCACAGTCTCCCACCGGAAGGCGGTTCCGTCCTGACACCTTTGTTGT
TGCGCGGCTTGACTGGCTCAGCAAGACGGCTGCCAGTTCCAAGAGCAAAGATCCACAGCCTGCCTCCAGA
GGGCCCTAGATCTGGAAGCGCTAAAGACCCTACCATGGGTAGCCACCACCACCATCACCACGGCATGGCT
TCTATGACAGGCGGCCAGCAGATGGGCCGCGACCTGTACGATGACGACGATAAGGACCTGGCCACAATGG
TGGACAGCAGCAGGCGGAAGTGGAACAAGACAGGCCACGCCGTTAGAGCCATCGGCAGACTGTCTAGCCT
GGAAAACGTGTACATCAAGGCCGACAAGCAGAAGAACGGCATCAAGGCTAACTTCAAGATCCGGCACAAC
ATCGAGGACGGCGGAGTGCAGCTGGCTTACCACTACCAGCAGAACACCCCTATCGGCGACGGACCAGTTC
TGCTGCCTGACAACCACTACCTGAGCGTGCAGAGCAAGCTGAGCAAGGACCCCAACGAGAAGAGGGACCA
CATGGTGCTGCTGGAATTTGTGACCGCCGCTGGCATCACACTCGGCATGGACGAACTGTACAAAGGCGGC
ACAGGCGGCTCTATGGTGTCCAAGGGCGAAGAACTGTTCACCGGCGTGGTGCCCATTCTGGTGGAACTGG
ATGGGGATGTGAACGGCCACAAGTTCAGCGTCAGCGGAGAAGGCGAAGGCGACGCCACATACGGAAAGCT
GACCCTGAAGTTCATCTGCACCACCGGCAAACTGCCCGTGCCTTGGCCTACACTGGTCACCACACTGACA
TACGGCGTGCAGTGCTTCAGCAGATACCCCGACCATATGAAGCAGCACGACTTCTTCAAGAGCGCCATGC
CTGAGGGCTACATCCAAGAGAGAACCATCTTCTTTAAGGACGACGGCAACTACAAGACCAGGGCCGAAGT
GAAGTTCGAGGGCGACACCCTGGTCAACAGAATCGAGCTGAAGGGCATCGACTTCAAAGAGGACGGCAAC
ATCCTGGGCCACAAGCTCGAGTACAACCTGCCTGACCAGCTGACCGAGGAACAGATCGCCGAGTTCAAAG
AAGAGTTCAGCCTGTTCGACAAGGACGGCGACGGCACAATCACCACCAAAGAACTGGGCACCGTGATGAG
AAGCCTGGGACAGAACCCTACAGAGGCCGAGCTGCAGGACATGATCAACGAGGTTGACGCTGATGGCGAC
GGAACTATCGACTTCCCCGAGTTCCTGACCATGATGGCCAGAAAGATGAAGTACAGGGACACAGAGGAAG
AGATCCGCGAGGCCTTCGGCGTGTTCGATAAGGATGGAAACGGCTACATCTCTGCCGCTGAGCTGAGACA
CGTGATGACCAACCTGGGCGAGAAGCTGACAGACGAAGAGGTGGACGAGATGATCAGAGAGGCCGACATT
GACGGCGACGGGCAAGTGAACTACGAAGAGTTTGTCCAGATGATGACCGCCAAGTGAACCGGTGTCGACG
AATTCGGGCCCGTTTAAACCCGCTGATCAGCCTCGACTGTGCCTTCTAGTTGCCAGCCATCTGTTGTTTG
CCCCTCCCCCGTGCCTTCCTTGACCCTGGAAGGTGCCACTCCCACTGTCCTTTCCTAATAAAATGAGGAA
ATTGCATCGCATTGTCTGAGTAGGTGTCATTCTATTCTGGGGGGTGGGGTGGGGCAGGACAGCAAGGGGG
AGGATTGGGAAGACAATAGCAGGCATGCTGGGGATGCGGTGGGCTCTATGGCTTCTGAGGCGGAAAGAAC
CAGCTGGGGCTCTAGGGGGTATCCCC
[124 nt withheld, positions 3037-3160]
C
[91 nt withheld, positions 3162-3252]
A
[49 nt withheld, positions 3254-3302]
CCTTTGACGTTGGAGTCCACGTTCTTT
[37 nt withheld, positions 3330-3366]
ACCCTATCTCGGTCTATTCTTTTGATTTATAAGGGATTTTGCCGATTTCGGCCTATTGGTTAAAAAATGA
GCTGATTTAACAAAAATTTAACGCGAATTAATTCTGTGGAATGTGTGTCAGTTAGGGTGTGGAAAGTCCC
CAGGCTCCCCAGCAGGCAGAAGTATGCAAAGCATGCATCTCAATTAGTCAGCAACCAGGTGTGGAAAGTC
CCCAGGCTCCCCAGCAGGCAGAAGTATGCAAAGCATGCATCTCAATTAGTCAGCAACCATAGTCCCGCCC
CTAACTCCGCCCATCCCGCCCCTAACTCCGCCCAGTTCCGCCCATTCTCCGCCCCATGGCTGACTAATTT
TTTTTATTTATGCAGAGGCCGAGGCCGCCTCTGCCTCTGAGCTATTCCAGAAGTAGTGAGGAGGCTTTTT
TGGAGGCCTAGGCTTTTGCAAAAAGCTCCCGGGAGCTTGTATATCCATTTTCGGATCTGATCAAGAGACA
GGATGAGGATCGTTTCGCATGATTGAACAAGATGGATTGCACGCAGGTTCTCCGGCCGCTTGGGTGGAGA
GGCTATTCGGCTATGACTGGGCACAACAGACAATCGGCTGCTCTGATGCCGCCGTGTTCCGGCTGTCAGC
GCAGGGGCGCCCGGTTCTTTTTGTCAAGACCGACCTGTCCGGTGCCCTGAATGAACTGCAGGACGAGGCA
GCGCGGCTATCGTGGCTGGCCACGACGGGCGTTCCTTGCGCAGCTGTGCTCGACGTTGTCACTGAAGCGG
GAAGGGACTGGCTGCTATTGGGCGAAGTGCCGGGGCAGGATCTCCTGTCATCTCACCTTGCTCCTGCCGA
GAAAGTATCCATCATGGCTGATGCAATGCGGCGGCTGCATACGCTTGATCCGGCTACCTGCCCATTCGAC
CACCAAGCGAAACATCGCATCGAGCGAGCACGTACTCGGATGGAAGCCGGTCTTGTCGATCAGGATGATC
TGGACGAAGAGCATCAGGGGCTCGCGCCAGCCGAACTGTTCGCCAGGCTCAAGGCGCGCATGCCCGACGG
CGAGGATCTCGTCGTGACCCATGGCGATGCCTGCTTGCCGAATATCATGGTGGAAAATGGCCGCTTTTCT
GGATTCATCGACTGTGGCCGGCTGGGTGTGGCGGACCGCTATCAGGACATAGCGTTGGCTACCCGTGATA
TTGCTGAAGAGCTTGGCGGCGAATGGGCTGACCGCTTCCTCGTGCTTTACGGTATCGCCGCTCCCGATTC
GCAGCGCATCGCCTTCTATCGCCTTCTTGACGAGTTCTTCTGAGCGGGACTCTGGGGTTCGAAATGACCG
ACCAAGCGACGCCCAACCTGCCATCACGAGATTTCGATTCCACCGCCGCCTTCTATGAAAGGTTGGGCTT
CGGAATCGTTTTCCGGGACGCCGGCTGGATGATCCTCCAGCGCGGGGATCTCATGCTGGAGTTCTTCGCC
CACCCCAACTTGTTTATTGCAGCTTATAATGGTTACAAATAAAGCAATAGCATCACAAATTTCACAAATA
AAGCATTTTTTTCACTGCATTCTAGTTGTGGTTTGTCCAAACTCATCAATGTATCTTATCATGTCTGTAT
ACCGTCGACCTCTAGCTAGAGCTTGGCGTAATCATGGTCATAGCTGTTTCCTGTGTGAAATTGTTATCCG
CTCACAATTCCACACAACATACGAGCCGGAAGCATAAAGTGTAAAGCCTGGGGTGCCTAATGAGTGAGCT
AACTCACATTAATTGCGTTGCGCTCACTGCCCGCTTTCCAGTCGGGAAACCTGTCGTGCCAGCTGCATTA
ATGAATCGGCCAACGCGCGGGGAGAGGCGGTTTGCGTATTGGGCGCTCTTCCGCTTCCTCGCTCACTGAC
TCGCTGCGCTCGGTCGTTCGGCTGCGGCGAGCGGTATCAGCTCACTCAAAGGCGGTAATACGGTTATCCA
CAGAATCAGGGGATAACGCAGGAAAGAACATGTGAGCAAAAGGCCAGCAAAAGGCCAGGAACCGTAAAAA
GGCCGCGTTGCTGGCGTTTTTCCATAGGCTCCGCCCCCCTGACGAGCATCACAAAAATCGACGCTCAAGT
CAGAGGTGGCGAAACCCGACAGGACTATAAAGATACCAGGCGTTTCCCCCTGGAAGCTCCCTCGTGCGCT
CTCCTGTTCCGACCCTGCCGCTTACCGGATACCTGTCCGCCTTTCTCCCTTCGGGAAGCGTGGCGCTTTC
TCATAGCTCACGCTGTAGGTATCTCAGTTCGGTGTAGGTCGTTCGCTCCAAGCTGGGCTGTGTGCACGAA
CCCCCCGTTCAGCCCGACCGCTGCGCCTTATCCGGTAACTATCGTCTTGAGTCCAACCCGGTAAGACACG
ACTTATCGCCACTGGCAGCAGCCACTGGTAACAGGATTAGCAGAGCGAGGTATGTAGGCGGTGCTACAGA
GTTCTTGAAGTGGTGGCCTAACTACGGCTACACTAGAAGAACAGTATTTGGTATCTGCGCTCTGCTGAAG
CCAGTTACCTTCGGAAAAAGAGTTGGTAGCTCTTGATCCGGCAAACAAACCACCGCTGGTAGCGGTGGTT
TTTTTGTTTGCAAGCAGCAGATTACGCGCAGAAAAAAAGGATCTCAAGAAGATCCTTTGATCTTTTCTAC
GGGGTCTGACGCTCAGTGGAACGAAAACTCACGTTAAGGGATTTTGGTCATGAGATTATCAAAAAGGATC
TTCACCTAGATCCTTTTAAATTAAAAATGAAGTTTTAAATCAATCTAAAGTATATATGAGTAAACTTGGT
CTGACAGTTACCAATGCTTAATCAGTGAGGCACCTATCTCAGCGATCTGTCTATTTCGTTCATCCATAGT
TGCCTGACTCCCCGTCGTGTAGATAACTACGATACGGGAGGGCTTACCATCTGGCCCCAGTGCTGCAATG
ATACCGCGAGACCCACGCTCACCGGCTCCAGATTTATCAGCAATAAACCAGCCAGCCGGAAGGGCCGAGC
GCAGAAGTGGTCCTGCAACTTTATCCGCCTCCATCCAGTCTATTAATTGTTGCCGGGAAGCTAGAGTAAG
TAGTTCGCCAGTTAATAGTTTGCGCAACGTTGTTGCCATTGCTACAGGCATCGTGGTGTCACGCTCGTCG
TTTGGTATGGCTTCATTCAGCTCCGGTTCCCAACGATCAAGGCGAGTTACATGATCCCCCATGTTGTGCA
AAAAAGCGGTTAGCTCCTTCGGTCCTCCGATCGTTGTCAGAAGTAAGTTGGCCGCAGTGTTATCACTCAT
GGTTATGGCAGCACTGCATAATTCTCTTACTGTCATGCCATCCGTAAGATGCTTTTCTGTGACTGGTGAG
TACTCAACCAAGTCATTCTGAGAATAGTGTATGCGGCGACCGAGTTGCTCTTGCCCGGCGTCAATACGGG
ATAATACCGCGCCACATAGCAGAACTTTAAAAGTGCTCATCATTGGAAAACGTTCTTCGGGGCGAAAACT
CTCAAGGATCTTACCGCTGTTGAGATCCAGTTCGATGTAACCCACTCGTGCACCCAACTGATCTTCAGCA
TCTTTTACTTTCACCAGCGTTTCTGGGTGAGCAAAAACAGGAAGGCAAAATGCCGCAAAAAAGGGAATAA
GGGCGACACGGAAATGTTGAATACTCATACTCTTCCTTTTTCAATATTATTGAAGCATTTATCAGGGTTA
TTGTCTCATGAGCGGATACATATTTGAATGTATTTAGAAAAATAAACAAATAGGGGTTCCGCGCACATTT
CCCC
